Addgene plasmid #159746: pCEE
Purpose: Egg cell-specific promoter-controlled expression of 3×FLAG-NLS-zCas9-NLS. Contains gRNA scaffold for insertion of target sequence (U6-26 promoter). Selection of transgenic seeds by CFP fluoresce.
Depositing lab: Wolfgang Lukowitz. Depositing organization: University of Georgia. Publication: Targeted mutagenesis of the Arabidopsis GROWTH-REGULATING FACTOR (GRF) gene family suggests competition of multiplexed sgRNAs for Cas9 apoprotein. Angulo J, Astin CP, Bauer O , Blash KJ, Bowen NM, Chukwudinma NJ, Dinofrio AS, Faletti DO, Ghulam AM, Gusinde-Duffy CM, Horace KJ, Ingram AM, Isaack KE, Kiser RJ, Kobylanski JS, Long MR, Manning GA, Morales JM, Nguyen KH, Pham RT, Phillips MH, Reel TW, Seo JE, Vo HD, Wukuson AM, Yeary KA, Zheng GY, Lukowitz W. bioRxiv 10.1101/2020.08.16.253203.
Backbone
  Vector backbone: pCambia
  Vector type: Plant Expression, CRISPR
Growth in bacteria
  Bacterial resistance: Kanamycin, 50 μg/mL
  Growth temperature: 37°C
  Growth strain: DH5alpha
  Growth instructions: Confers Kanamycin resistance in Agrobacterium.
  Copy number: High Copy
Gene/Insert
  Gene/Insert name: gRNA scaffold
  Species: Synthetic
Terms and licenses: Academic/Nonprofit Terms; Industry Terms: Not Available to Industry
Depositor comments: Modified from the pHEE401E T-DNA vector described by Wang &al. (2015) Genome Biol 16: 144, doi:10.1186/s13059-015-0715-0: the Hygromycin selection maker of the T-DNA was exchanged with a cassette enabling selection on the basis of CFP-fluorescence in seeds. Please visit https://www.biorxiv.org/content/10.1101/2020.08.16.253203v1 for BioRxiv preprint
How to cite: pCEE was a gift from Wolfgang Lukowitz (Addgene plasmid # 159746 ; http://n2t.net/addgene:159746 ; RRID:Addgene_159746)
