[The description below was written by a language model from this plasmid's Addgene catalogue record and pLannotate feature annotations shown in this document.]
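Description:
pCEE is a pCambia-based binary T-DNA vector for CRISPR/Cas9 mutagenesis in plants, delivered through Agrobacterium. According to the depositor it derives from the pHEE401E vector, with the hygromycin selection marker of the T-DNA replaced by a cassette that allows transgenic seeds to be identified by CFP fluorescence. The backbone carries a high-copy ColE1/pUC-type origin with the pBR322 bom site for propagation in E. coli. It also carries the pVS1 oriV, RepA and StaA functions for replication and stable maintenance in Agrobacterium. An aphA-3 kanamycin resistance gene provides selection in both hosts.

Between the nopaline-type right and left border repeats, the T-DNA holds three functional units. The first is a guide RNA cassette, in which the record describes a U6-26 promoter driving a Streptococcus pyogenes gRNA scaffold, into which a user-chosen target sequence is inserted. The feature table also detects partial gentamicin and a near-complete spectinomycin/streptomycin resistance sequence just upstream of the scaffold, probably a replaceable stuffer at the cloning site, although the record does not state this. The second unit expresses 3×FLAG-NLS-zCas9-NLS from an egg cell-specific promoter and is terminated by the pea rbcS-E9 terminator. The promoter itself is not annotated in the table. Restricting Cas9 to the egg cell and early embryo is intended to yield non-mosaic, heritable mutations in the first transgenic generation. The third unit is an ECFP coding sequence followed by the CaMV poly(A) signal, and its promoter is not stated. The associated work used this vector for targeted mutagenesis of an Arabidopsis gene family with multiplexed sgRNAs.
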