Features (pLannotate 1.2.2; 20 found; start..end, strand, type, name):
      1..76      +  misc_RNA       gRNA scaffold: guide RNA scaffold for the Streptococcus pyogenes CRISPR/Cas9 system
   1688..1707    +  CDS            2xFLAG (fragment): two tandem FLAG® epitope tags
   1763..5863    +  CDS            cas9: CAS9_STRP1 - Also known as csn1 From Streptococcus pyogenes serotype M1.
   5921..6553    +  terminator     E9 terminator: terminator and polyadenylation signal from the pea rbcS-E9 gene
   7402..8109    +  CDS            ECFP: ECFP is a basic (constitutively fluorescent) cyan fluorescent protein published in 1996, derived from Aequorea victoria. It has low acid sensitivity.
   8359..8533    +  polyA_signal   CaMV poly(A) signal: cauliflower mosaic virus polyadenylation signal
   8611..8635    -  misc_feature   LB T-DNA repeat: left border repeat from nopaline C58 T-DNA
   9060..9854    +  CDS            KanR: aminoglycoside phosphotransferase; aphA-3; confers resistance to kanamycin
   9941..10529   +  rep_origin     ori: high-copy-number ColE1/pMB1/pBR322/pUC origin of replication
  10715..10855   -  misc_feature   bom: basis of mobility region from pBR322
  10957..10996   -  CDS            rop (fragment): Rop protein, which maintains plasmids at low copy number; rop
  11199..11393   -  rep_origin     pVS1 oriV: origin of replication for the Pseudomonas plasmid pVS1 (Heeb et al., 2000)
  11459..12532   -  CDS            pVS1 RepA: replication protein from the Pseudomonas plasmid pVS1 (Heeb et al., 2000)
  12961..13590   -  CDS            pVS1 StaA: stability protein from the Pseudomonas plasmid pVS1 (Heeb et al., 2000)
  14150..14551   -  CDS            Y4CG_SINFN (fragment): Protein inferred from homology: Swiss-Prot protein existence level 3. From Sinorhizobium fredii (strain NBRC 101917 / NGR234).
  14891..14915   -  misc_feature   RB T-DNA repeat: right border repeat from nopaline C58 T-DNA
  14981..15135   -  CDS            lacZα (fragment): LacZα fragment of β-galactosidase; lacZ fragment
  15585..15608   +  promoter       Pc promoter (fragment): intI1 (promoter lies within the coding sequence); class 1 integron promoter
  15784..15840   +  CDS            GmR (fragment): gentamycin acetyltransferase; aacC1; confers resistance to gentamycin
  15851..16638   +  CDS            SmR (fragment): aminoglycoside adenylyltransferase (Murphy, 1985); aadA; confers resistance to spectinomycin and streptomycin
>Addgene plasmid #159746 | pCEE | addgene full sequence | sequence record 313813 | Addgene NGS Result
GTTTTAGAGCTAGAAATAGCAAGTTAAAATAAGGCTAGTCCGTTATCAACTTGAAAAAGTGGCACCGAGT
CGGTGCTTTTTTTTGCAAAATTTTCCAGATCGATTTCTTCTTCCTCTGTTCTTCGGCGTTCAATTTCTGG
GGTTTTCTCTTCGTTTTCTGTAACTGAAACCTAAAATTTGACCTAAAAAAAATCTCAAATAATATGATTC
AGTGGTTTTGTACTTTTCAGTTAGTTGAGTTTTGCAGTTCCGATGAGATAAACCAATACCATGGTTATAC
TAGTGAATAAAAGCATTTGCGTTTGGTTTATCATTGCGTTTATACAAGGACAGAGATCCACTGAGCTGGA
ATAGCTTAAAACCATTATCAGAACAAAATAAACCATTTTTTGTTAAGAATCAGAGCATAGTAAACAACAG
AAACAACCTAAGAGAGGTAACTTGTCCAAGAAGATAGCTAATTATATCTATTTTATAAAAGTTATCATAG
TTTGTAAGTCACAAAAGATGCAAATAACAGAGAAACTAGGAGACTTGAGAATATACATTCTTGTATATTT
GTATTCGAGATTGTGAAAATTTGACCATAAGTTTAAATTCTTAAAAAGATATATCTGATCTAGGTGATGG
TTATAGACTGTAATTTTACCACATGTTTAATGATGGATAGTGACACACATGACACATCGACAACACTATA
GCATCTTATTTAGATTACAACATGAAATTTTTCTGTAATACATGTCTTTGTACATAATTTAAAAGTAATT
CCTAAGAAATATATTTATACAAGGAGTTTAAAGAAAACATAGCATAAAGTTCAATGAGTAGTAAAAACCA
TATACAGTATATAGCATAAAGTTCAATGAGTTTATTACAAAAGCATTGGTTCACTTTCTGTAACACGACG
TTAAACCTTCGTCTCCAATAGGAGCGCTACTGATTCAACATGCCAATATATACTAAATACGTTTCTACAG
TCAAATGCTTTAACGTTTCATGATTAAGTGACTATTTACCGTCAATCCTTTCCCATTCCTCCCACTAATC
CAACTTTTTAATTACTCTTAAATCACCACTAAGCTAGTAACGCCTATCATGAATTAGCTCTACTAAATCT
AGCAACCTTTCAAATTTGCAGTATTGCAGGTGTCTCTGTGTCTTTAAAATAGTTGCCTTATGATTTCTTC
GGTTTCAAGATGATCAAATAGTTATAGATTTCATGCTCACACATGCTCATTAGATGTGTACATACTTTAC
TTACCCAAATCTATTTTCTCGCAAAGATTTTGATGGTAAAGCTGATTTGGTTCTATTGAACTAAATCAAA
CGAGTTTCAGACTGAGTGATTCTAATCCGGCCCATTAGCCCCTAAACAGACCCACTAATTACGCAGCTTT
TAATAGAGTAATTACACCTAGTTTACCCACTAAACCACTAAGCACTAATTATCTCACAATCTAATGAGCT
TCCCTCGTAATTACTTGGGCTTTCACTCTACCATTTATTTGTAACAGTCAAGTCTCTACTGTCTCTATAT
AAACTCTCTAAAGTTAACACACAATTCTCATCACAAACAAATCAACCAAAGCAACTTCTACTCTTTCTTC
TTTCGACCTTATCAATCTGTTGAGAAATCTAGATGGATTACAAGGACCACGACGGGGATTACAAGGACCA
CGACATTGATTACAAGGATGATGATGACAAGATGGCTCCGAAGAAGAAGAGGAAGGTTGGCATCCACGGG
GTGCCAGCTGCTGACAAGAAGTACTCGATCGGCCTCGATATTGGGACTAACTCTGTTGGCTGGGCCGTGA
TCACCGACGAGTACAAGGTGCCCTCAAAGAAGTTCAAGGTCCTGGGCAACACCGATCGGCATTCCATCAA
GAAGAATCTCATTGGCGCTCTCCTGTTCGACAGCGGCGAGACGGCTGAGGCTACGCGGCTCAAGCGCACC
GCCCGCAGGCGGTACACGCGCAGGAAGAATCGCATCTGCTACCTGCAGGAGATTTTCTCCAACGAGATGG
CGAAGGTTGACGATTCTTTCTTCCACAGGCTGGAGGAGTCATTCCTCGTGGAGGAGGATAAGAAGCACGA
GCGGCATCCAATCTTCGGCAACATTGTCGACGAGGTTGCCTACCACGAGAAGTACCCTACGATCTACCAT
CTGCGGAAGAAGCTCGTGGACTCCACAGATAAGGCGGACCTCCGCCTGATCTACCTCGCTCTGGCCCACA
TGATTAAGTTCAGGGGCCATTTCCTGATCGAGGGGGATCTCAACCCGGACAATAGCGATGTTGACAAGCT
GTTCATCCAGCTCGTGCAGACGTACAACCAGCTCTTCGAGGAGAACCCCATTAATGCGTCAGGCGTCGAC
GCGAAGGCTATCCTGTCCGCTAGGCTCTCGAAGTCTCGGCGCCTCGAGAACCTGATCGCCCAGCTGCCGG
GCGAGAAGAAGAACGGCCTGTTCGGGAATCTCATTGCGCTCAGCCTGGGGCTCACGCCCAACTTCAAGTC
GAATTTCGATCTCGCTGAGGACGCCAAGCTGCAGCTCTCCAAGGACACATACGACGATGACCTGGATAAC
CTCCTGGCCCAGATCGGCGATCAGTACGCGGACCTGTTCCTCGCTGCCAAGAATCTGTCGGACGCCATCC
TCCTGTCTGATATTCTCAGGGTGAACACCGAGATTACGAAGGCTCCGCTCTCAGCCTCCATGATCAAGCG
CTACGACGAGCACCATCAGGATCTGACCCTCCTGAAGGCGCTGGTCAGGCAGCAGCTCCCCGAGAAGTAC
AAGGAGATCTTCTTCGATCAGTCGAAGAACGGCTACGCTGGGTACATTGACGGCGGGGCCTCTCAGGAGG
AGTTCTACAAGTTCATCAAGCCGATTCTGGAGAAGATGGACGGCACGGAGGAGCTGCTGGTGAAGCTCAA
TCGCGAGGACCTCCTGAGGAAGCAGCGGACATTCGATAACGGCAGCATCCCACACCAGATTCATCTCGGG
GAGCTGCACGCTATCCTGAGGAGGCAGGAGGACTTCTACCCTTTCCTCAAGGATAACCGCGAGAAGATCG
AGAAGATTCTGACTTTCAGGATCCCGTACTACGTCGGCCCACTCGCTAGGGGCAACTCCCGCTTCGCTTG
GATGACCCGCAAGTCAGAGGAGACGATCACGCCGTGGAACTTCGAGGAGGTGGTCGACAAGGGCGCTAGC
GCTCAGTCGTTCATCGAGAGGATGACGAATTTCGACAAGAACCTGCCAAATGAGAAGGTGCTCCCTAAGC
ACTCGCTCCTGTACGAGTACTTCACAGTCTACAACGAGCTGACTAAGGTGAAGTATGTGACCGAGGGCAT
GAGGAAGCCGGCTTTCCTGTCTGGGGAGCAGAAGAAGGCCATCGTGGACCTCCTGTTCAAGACCAACCGG
AAGGTCACGGTTAAGCAGCTCAAGGAGGACTACTTCAAGAAGATTGAGTGCTTCGATTCGGTCGAGATCT
CTGGCGTTGAGGACCGCTTCAACGCCTCCCTGGGGACCTACCACGATCTCCTGAAGATCATTAAGGATAA
GGACTTCCTGGACAACGAGGAGAATGAGGATATCCTCGAGGACATTGTGCTGACACTCACTCTGTTCGAG
GACCGGGAGATGATCGAGGAGCGCCTGAAGACTTACGCCCATCTCTTCGATGACAAGGTCATGAAGCAGC
TCAAGAGGAGGAGGTACACCGGCTGGGGGAGGCTGAGCAGGAAGCTCATCAACGGCATTCGGGACAAGCA
GTCCGGGAAGACGATCCTCGACTTCCTGAAGAGCGATGGCTTCGCGAACCGCAATTTCATGCAGCTGATT
CACGATGACAGCCTCACATTCAAGGAGGATATCCAGAAGGCTCAGGTGAGCGGCCAGGGGGACTCGCTGC
ACGAGCATATCGCGAACCTCGCTGGCTCGCCAGCTATCAAGAAGGGGATTCTGCAGACCGTGAAGGTTGT
GGACGAGCTGGTGAAGGTCATGGGCAGGCACAAGCCTGAGAACATCGTCATTGAGATGGCCCGGGAGAAT
CAGACCACGCAGAAGGGCCAGAAGAACTCACGCGAGAGGATGAAGAGGATCGAGGAGGGCATTAAGGAGC
TGGGGTCCCAGATCCTCAAGGAGCACCCGGTGGAGAACACGCAGCTGCAGAATGAGAAGCTCTACCTGTA
CTACCTCCAGAATGGCCGCGATATGTATGTGGACCAGGAGCTGGATATTAACAGGCTCAGCGATTACGAC
GTCGATCATATCGTTCCACAGTCATTCCTGAAGGATGACTCCATTGACAACAAGGTCCTCACCAGGTCGG
ACAAGAACCGGGGCAAGTCTGATAATGTTCCTTCAGAGGAGGTCGTTAAGAAGATGAAGAACTACTGGCG
CCAGCTCCTGAATGCCAAGCTGATCACGCAGCGGAAGTTCGATAACCTCACAAAGGCTGAGAGGGGCGGG
CTCTCTGAGCTGGACAAGGCGGGCTTCATCAAGAGGCAGCTGGTCGAGACACGGCAGATCACTAAGCACG
TTGCGCAGATTCTCGACTCACGGATGAACACTAAGTACGATGAGAATGACAAGCTGATCCGCGAGGTGAA
GGTCATCACCCTGAAGTCAAAGCTCGTCTCCGACTTCAGGAAGGATTTCCAGTTCTACAAGGTTCGGGAG
ATCAACAATTACCACCATGCCCATGACGCGTACCTGAACGCGGTGGTCGGCACAGCTCTGATCAAGAAGT
ACCCAAAGCTCGAGAGCGAGTTCGTGTACGGGGACTACAAGGTTTACGATGTGAGGAAGATGATCGCCAA
GTCGGAGCAGGAGATTGGCAAGGCTACCGCCAAGTACTTCTTCTACTCTAACATTATGAATTTCTTCAAG
ACAGAGATCACTCTGGCCAATGGCGAGATCCGGAAGCGCCCCCTCATCGAGACGAACGGCGAGACGGGGG
AGATCGTGTGGGACAAGGGCAGGGATTTCGCGACCGTCAGGAAGGTTCTCTCCATGCCACAAGTGAATAT
CGTCAAGAAGACAGAGGTCCAGACTGGCGGGTTCTCTAAGGAGTCAATTCTGCCTAAGCGGAACAGCGAC
AAGCTCATCGCCCGCAAGAAGGACTGGGATCCGAAGAAGTACGGCGGGTTCGACAGCCCCACTGTGGCCT
ACTCGGTCCTGGTTGTGGCGAAGGTTGAGAAGGGCAAGTCCAAGAAGCTCAAGAGCGTGAAGGAGCTGCT
GGGGATCACGATTATGGAGCGCTCCAGCTTCGAGAAGAACCCGATCGATTTCCTGGAGGCGAAGGGCTAC
AAGGAGGTGAAGAAGGACCTGATCATTAAGCTCCCCAAGTACTCACTCTTCGAGCTGGAGAACGGCAGGA
AGCGGATGCTGGCTTCCGCTGGCGAGCTGCAGAAGGGGAACGAGCTGGCTCTGCCGTCCAAGTATGTGAA
CTTCCTCTACCTGGCCTCCCACTACGAGAAGCTCAAGGGCAGCCCCGAGGACAACGAGCAGAAGCAGCTG
TTCGTCGAGCAGCACAAGCATTACCTCGACGAGATCATTGAGCAGATTTCCGAGTTCTCCAAGCGCGTGA
TCCTGGCCGACGCGAATCTGGATAAGGTCCTCTCCGCGTACAACAAGCACCGCGACAAGCCAATCAGGGA
GCAGGCTGAGAATATCATTCATCTCTTCACCCTGACGAACCTCGGCGCCCCTGCTGCTTTCAAGTACTTC
GACACAACTATCGATCGCAAGAGGTACACAAGCACTAAGGAGGTCCTGGACGCGACCCTCATCCACCAGT
CGATTACCGGCCTCTACGAGACGCGCATCGACCTGTCTCAGCTCGGGGGCGACAAGCGGCCAGCGGCGAC
GAAGAAGGCGGGGCAGGCGAAGAAGAAGAAGTGAGCTCAGAGCTTTCGTTCGTATCATCGGTTTCGACAA
CGTTCGTCAAGTTCAATGCATCAGTTTCATTGCGCACACACCAGAATCCTACTGAGTTTGAGTATTATGG
CATTGGGAAAACTGTTTTTCTTGTACCATTTGTTGTGCTTGTAATTTACTGTGTTTTTTATTCGGTTTTC
GCTATCGAACTGTGAAATGGAAATGGATGGAGAAGAGTTAATGAATGATATGGTCCTTTTGTTCATTCTC
AAATTAATATTATTTGTTTTTTCTCTTATTTGTTGTGTGTTGAATTTGAAATTATAAGAGATATGCAAAC
ATTTTGTTTTGAGTAAAAATGTGTCAAATCGTGGCCTCTAATGACCGAAGTTAATATGAGGAGTAAAACA
CTTGTAGTTGTACCATTATGCTTATTCACTAGGCAACAAATATATTTTCAGACCTAGAAAAGCTGCAAAT
GTTACTGAATACAAGTATGTCCTCTTGTGTTTTAGACATTTATGAACTTTCCTTTATGTAATTTTCCAGA
ATCCTTGTCAGATTCTAATCATTGCTTTATAATTATAGTTATACTCATGGATTTGTAGTTGAGTATGAAA
ATATTTTTTAATGCATTTTATGACTTGCCAATTGATTGACAACGAATTCGGGCCCATTTAAATAGGCGAA
AGGGGTTTAGGGTTTAAGCTCAGACTTCTATTGGAGTAAATGGGACGGTGTCACATTTTCCGTTTTGGAA
ATGAACTTTGGGCTCACGTTATGGGCTATTAGATATTTGATGGGCTTTCTAGTAAATACAATATAAGTTA
TTGGGCTTAGTTTAAATAAGCCCATGTTGGAAATATTTGACACATGTCTTGGCTACTAGTGCTAAACATG
CAACCGAACAGTTGTCGAGACAAGTCGCAGCATATACAATGGATCAAACACGCCTAGTGTCGCCGCGTCT
CGCTCATGTGTCACCTTGTTTCCTCGTTTTTTTTTAATTTTTCATAAGTTCTTTTGTTTTATCTTCAATA
CAAATTTTTGGCTGTATCTTGCAAACTCTTCGATCATATCGCCAATATACGTGAACACTGGTGATCTAAT
TTGTTGTGTTAATTGTTAAATTTAGATTCTATTCTCCGGTTTAAAAGTGAATTATATGTATCATGGTTAA
AACATTGTAAGTAAGATGATAATAAAATGATAAATTTAGTTGATGGATAACGTGAAGCAAAAAATGAGAT
AGATACATTTGATTTTGTCGTATTTTGACATATGCGGAGAGTGAGCTACGCGCATGAAGATCAAGAGACA
CTTGCTCGAGCTCACAGAGTGACGTGTAAAAAGCTTAGACTGAAGTCCCCATGCAAACCTAATCCTACGT
GGCTCAAACCACGAGCTCACTTGACAATATATAAACTCCTCCTAAGTCCCGTTCTCTTCATCCATCTCTC
ACAACAAACAAAAAGAAAATGGTTAAGCTCAGCAATCTCCTCGTTGGATCTATGGTGAGCAAGGGCGAGG
AGCTGTTCACCGGGGTGGTGCCCATCCTGGTCGAGCTGGACGGCGACGTAAACGGCCACAAGTTCAGCGT
GTCCGGCGAGGGCGAGGGCGATGCCACCTACGGCAAGCTGACCCTGAAGTTCATCTGCACCACCGGCAAG
CTGCCCGTGCCCTGGCCCACCCTCGTGACCACCCTGACCTGGGGCGTGCAGTGCTTCAGCCGCTACCCCG
ACCACATGAAGCAGCACGACTTCTTCAAGTCCGCCATGCCCGAAGGCTACGTCCAGGAGCGCACCATCTT
CTTCAAGGACGACGGCAACTACAAGACCCGCGCCGAGGTGAAGTTCGAGGGCGACACCCTGGTGAACCGC
ATCGAGCTGAAGGGCATCGACTTCAAGGAGGACGGCAACATCCTGGGGCACAAGCTGGAGTACAACTACA
TCAGCCACAACGTCTATATCACCGCCGACAAGCAGAAGAACGGCATCAAGGCCAACTTCAAGATCCGCCA
CAACATCGAGGACGGCAGCGTGCAGCTCGCCGACCACTACCAGCAGAACACCCCCATCGGCGACGGCCCC
GTGCTGCTGCCCGACAACCACTACCTGAGCACCCAGTCCGCCCTGAGCAAAGACCCCAACGAGAAGCGCG
ATCACATGGTCCTGCTGGAGTTCGTGACCGCCGCCGGGATCACTCTCGGCATGAATCAATTCAAGCGTGA
AGAGCAAGCAAGGAAAGCTAAGGTGAACAATGAGAAAAAGACGGAAATAGTGAAACCAGAGAGTTGTAGC
AATGAAGGAGATGTCAAGGATCTGAAAAGAAAGGACTCTGAGGATGGAAACGAGGGTGAGGAAGAAGAAG
CTTCTTCGAAACCGAAAAAGCCAAAAGTTGCTCTTTCTCATCTTCAGGACATTGACGACACAGAAGCTGA
TCAAGAAGAAGAGTAATCTAGTCTCGAGTTTCTCCATAATAATGTGTGAGTAGTTCCCAGATAAGGGAAT
TAGGGTTCCTATAGGGTTTCGCTCATGTGTTGAGCATATAAGAAACCCTTAGTATGTATTTGTATTTGTA
AAATACTTCTATCAATAAAATTTCTAATTCCTAAAACCAAAATCCAGTACTAAAATCCAGATCCCCCGAA
TTAATTCGGCGTTAATTCAGTACATTAAAAACGTCCGCAATGTGTTATTAAGTTGTCTAAGCGTCAATTT
GTTTACACCACAATATATCCTGCCACCAGCCAGCCAACAGCTCCCCGACCGGCAGCTCGGCACAAAATCA
CCACTCGATACAGGCAGCCCATCAGTCCGGGACGGCGTCAGCGGGAGAGCCGTTGTAAGGCGGCAGACTT
TGCTCATGTTACCGATGCTATTCGGAAGAACGGCAACTAAGCTGCCGGGTTTGAAACACGGATGATCTCG
CGGAGGGTAGCATGTTGATTGTAACGATGACAGAGCGTTGCTGCCTGTGATCACCGCGGTTTCAAAATCG
GCTCCGTCGATACTATGTTATACGCCAACTTTGAAAACAACTTTGAAAAAGCTGTTTTCTGGTATTTAAG
GTTTTAGAATGCAAGGAACAGTGAATTGGAGTTCGTCTTGTTATAATTAGCTTCTTGGGGTATCTTTAAA
TACTGTAGAAAAGAGGAAGGAAATAATAAATGGCTAAAATGAGAATATCACCGGAATTGAAAAAACTGAT
CGAAAAATACCGCTGCGTAAAAGATACGGAAGGAATGTCTCCTGCTAAGGTATATAAGCTGGTGGGAGAA
AATGAAAACCTATATTTAAAAATGACGGACAGCCGGTATAAAGGGACCACCTATGATGTGGAACGGGAAA
AGGACATGATGCTATGGCTGGAAGGAAAGCTGCCTGTTCCAAAGGTCCTGCACTTTGAACGGCATGATGG
CTGGAGCAATCTGCTCATGAGTGAGGCCGATGGCGTCCTTTGCTCGGAAGAGTATGAAGATGAACAAAGC
CCTGAAAAGATTATCGAGCTGTATGCGGAGTGCATCAGGCTCTTTCACTCCATCGACATATCGGATTGTC
CCTATACGAATAGCTTAGACAGCCGCTTAGCCGAATTGGATTACTTACTGAATAACGATCTGGCCGATGT
GGATTGCGAAAACTGGGAAGAAGACACTCCATTTAAAGATCCGCGCGAGCTGTATGATTTTTTAAAGACG
GAAAAGCCCGAAGAGGAACTTGTCTTTTCCCACGGCGACCTGGGAGACAGCAACATCTTTGTGAAAGATG
GCAAAGTAAGTGGCTTTATTGATCTTGGGAGAAGCGGCAGGGCGGACAAGTGGTATGACATTGCCTTCTG
CGTCCGGTCGATCAGGGAGGATATCGGGGAAGAACAGTATGTCGAGCTATTTTTTGACTTACTGGGGATC
AAGCCTGATTGGGAGAAAATAAAATATTATATTTTACTGGATGAATTGTTTTAGTACCTAGAATGCATGA
CCAAAATCCCTTAACGTGAGTTTTCGTTCCACTGAGCGTCAGACCCCGTAGAAAAGATCAAAGGATCTTC
TTGAGATCCTTTTTTTCTGCGCGTAATCTGCTGCTTGCAAACAAAAAAACCACCGCTACCAGCGGTGGTT
TGTTTGCCGGATCAAGAGCTACCAACTCTTTTTCCGAAGGTAACTGGCTTCAGCAGAGCGCAGATACCAA
ATACTGTCCTTCTAGTGTAGCCGTAGTTAGGCCACCACTTCAAGAACTCTGTAGCACCGCCTACATACCT
CGCTCTGCTAATCCTGTTACCAGTGGCTGCTGCCAGTGGCGATAAGTCGTGTCTTACCGGGTTGGACTCA
AGACGATAGTTACCGGATAAGGCGCAGCGGTCGGGCTGAACGGGGGGTTCGTGCACACAGCCCAGCTTGG
AGCGAACGACCTACACCGAACTGAGATACCTACAGCGTGAGCTATGAGAAAGCGCCACGCTTCCCGAAGG
GAGAAAGGCGGACAGGTATCCGGTAAGCGGCAGGGTCGGAACAGGAGAGCGCACGAGGGAGCTTCCAGGG
GGAAACGCCTGGTATCTTTATAGTCCTGTCGGGTTTCGCCACCTCTGACTTGAGCGTCGATTTTTGTGAT
GCTCGTCAGGGGGGCGGAGCCTATGGAAAAACGCCAGCAACGCGGCCTTTTTACGGTTCCTGGCCTTTTG
CTGGCCTTTTGCTCACATGTTCTTTCCTGCGTTATCCCCTGATTCTGTGGATAACCGTATTACCGCCTTT
GAGTGAGCTGATACCGCTCGCCGCAGCCGAACGACCGAGCGCAGCGAGTCAGTGAGCGAGGAAGCGGAAG
AGCGCCTGATGCGGTATTTTCTCCTTACGCATCTGTGCGGTATTTCACACCGCATATGGTGCACTCTCAG
TACAATCTGCTCTGATGCCGCATAGTTAAGCCAGTATACACTCCGCTATCGCTACGTGACTGGGTCATGG
CTGCGCCCCGACACCCGCCAACACCCGCTGACGCGCCCTGACGGGCTTGTCTGCTCCCGGCATCCGCTTA
CAGACAAGCTGTGACCGTCTCCGGGAGCTGCATGTGTCAGAGGTTTTCACCGTCATCACCGAAACGCGCG
AGGCAGGGTGCCTTGATGTGGGCGCCGGCGGTCGAGTGGCGACGGCGCGGCTTGTCCGCGCCCTGGTAGA
TTGCCTGGCCGTAGGCCAGCCATTTTTGAGCGGCCAGCGGCCGCGATAGGCCGACGCGAAGCGGCGGGGC
GTAGGGAGCGCAGCGACCGAAGGGTAGGCGCTTTTTGCAGCTCTTCGGCTGTGCGCTGGCCAGACAGTTA
TGCACAGGCCAGGCGGGTTTTAAGAGTTTTAATAAGTTTTAAAGAGTTTTAGGCGGAAAAATCGCCTTTT
TTCTCTTTTATATCAGTCACTTACATGTGTGACCGGTTCCCAATGTACGGCTTTGGGTTCCCAATGTACG
GGTTCCGGTTCCCAATGTACGGCTTTGGGTTCCCAATGTACGTGCTATCCACAGGAAACAGACCTTTTCG
ACCTTTTTCCCCTGCTAGGGCAATTTGCCCTAGCATCTGCTCCGTACATTAGGAACCGGCGGATGCTTCG
CCCTCGATCAGGTTGCGGTAGCGCATGACTAGGATCGGGCCAGCCTGCCCCGCCTCCTCCTTCAAATCGT
ACTCCGGCAGGTCATTTGACCCGATCAGCTTGCGCACGGTGAAACAGAACTTCTTGAACTCTCCGGCGCT
GCCACTGCGTTCGTAGATCGTCTTGAACAACCATCTGGCTTCTGCCTTGCCTGCGGCGCGGCGTGCCAGG
CGGTAGAGAAAACGGCCGATGCCGGGATCGATCAAAAAGTAATCGGGGTGAACCGTCAGCACGTCCGGGT
TCTTGCCTTCTGTGATCTCGCGGTACATCCAATCAGCTAGCTCGATCTCGATGTACTCCGGCCGCCCGGT
TTCGCTCTTTACGATCTTGTAGCGGCTAATCAAGGCTTCACCCTCGGATACCGTCACCAGGCGGCCGTTC
TTGGCCTTCTTCGTACGCTGCATGGCAACGTGCGTGGTGTTTAACCGAATGCAGGTTTCTACCAGGTCGT
CTTTCTGCTTTCCGCCATCGGCTCGCCGGCAGAACTTGAGTACGTCCGCAACGTGTGGACGGAACACGCG
GCCGGGCTTGTCTCCCTTCCCTTCCCGGTATCGGTTCATGGATTCGGTTAGATGGGAAACCGCCATCAGT
ACCAGGTCGTAATCCCACACACTGGCCATGCCGGCCGGCCCTGCGGAAACCTCTACGTGCCCGTCTGGAA
GCTCGTAGCGGATCACCTCGCCAGCTCGTCGGTCACGCTTCGACAGACGGAAAACGGCCACGTCCATGAT
GCTGCGACTATCGCGGGTGCCCACGTCATAGAGCATCGGAACGAAAAAATCTGGTTGCTCGTCGCCCTTG
GGCGGCTTCCTAATCGACGGCGCACCGGCTGCCGGCGGTTGCCGGGATTCTTTGCGGATTCGATCAGCGG
CCGCTTGCCACGATTCACCGGGGCGTGCTTCTGCCTCGATGCGTTGCCGCTGGGCGGCCTGCGCGGCCTT
CAACTTCTCCACCAGGTCATCACCCAGCGCCGCGCCGATTTGTACCGGGCCGGATGGTTTGCGACCGCTC
ACGCCGATTCCTCGGGCTTGGGGGTTCCAGTGCCATTGCAGGGCCGGCAGGCAACCCAGCCGCTTACGCC
TGGCCAACCGCCCGTTCCTCCACACATGGGGCATTCCACGGCGTCGGTGCCTGGTTGTTCTTGATTTTCC
ATGCCGCCTCCTTTAGCCGCTAAAATTCATCTACTCATTTATTCATTTGCTCATTTACTCTGGTAGCTGC
GCGATGTATTCAGATAGCAGCTCGGTAATGGTCTTGCCTTGGCGTACCGCGTACATCTTCAGCTTGGTGT
GATCCTCCGCCGGCAACTGAAAGTTGACCCGCTTCATGGCTGGCGTGTCTGCCAGGCTGGCCAACGTTGC
AGCCTTGCTGCTGCGTGCGCTCGGACGGCCGGCACTTAGCGTGTTTGTGCTTTTGCTCATTTTCTCTTTA
CCTCATTAACTCAAATGAGTTTTGATTTAATTTCAGCGGCCAGCGCCTGGACCTCGCGGGCAGCGTCGCC
CTCGGGTTCTGATTCAAGAACGGTTGTGCCGGCGGCGGCAGTGCCTGGGTAGCTCACGCGCTGCGTGATA
CGGGACTCAAGAATGGGCAGCTCGTACCCGGCCAGCGCCTCGGCAACCTCACCGCCGATGCGCGTGCCTT
TGATCGCCCGCGACACGACAAAGGCCGCTTGTAGCCTTCCATCCGTGACCTCAATGCGCTGCTTAACCAG
CTCCACCAGGTCGGCGGTGGCCCATATGTCGTAAGGGCTTGGCTGCACCGGAATCAGCACGAAGTCGGCT
GCCTTGATCGCGGACACAGCCAAGTCCGCCGCCTGGGGCGCTCCGTCGATCACTACGAAGTCGCGCCGGC
CGATGGCCTTCACGTCGCGGTCAATCGTCGGGCGGTCGATGCCGACAACGGTTAGCGGTTGATCTTCCCG
CACGGCCGCCCAATCGCGGGCACTGCCCTGGGGATCGGAATCGACTAACAGAACATCGGCCCCGGCGAGT
TGCAGGGCGCGGGCTAGATGGGTTGCGATGGTCGTCTTGCCTGACCCGCCTTTCTGGTTAAGTACAGCGA
TAACCTTCATGCGTTCCCCTTGCGTATTTGTTTATTTACTCATCGCATCATATACGCAGCGACCGCATGA
CGCAAGCTGTTTTACTCAAATACACATCACCTTTTTAGACGGCGGCGCTCGGTTTCTTCAGCGGCCAAGC
TGGCCGGCCAGGCCGCCAGCTTGGCATCAGACAAACCGGCCAGGATTTCATGCAGCCGCACGGTTGAGAC
GTGCGCGGGCGGCTCGAACACGTACCCGGCCGCGATCATCTCCGCCTCGATCTCTTCGGTAATGAAAAAC
GGTTCGTCCTGGCCGTCCTGGTGCGGTTTCATGCTTGTTCCTCTTGGCGTTCATTCTCGGCGGCCGCCAG
GGCGTCGGCCTCGGTCAATGCGTCCTCACGGAAGGCACCGCGCCGCCTGGCCTCGGTGGGCGTCACTTCC
TCGCTGCGCTCAAGTGCGCGGTACAGGGTCGAGCGATGCACGCCAAGCAGTGCAGCCGCCTCTTTCACGG
TGCGGCCTTCCTGGTCGATCAGCTCGCGGGCGTGCGCGATCTGTGCCGGGGTGAGGGTAGGGCGGGGGCC
AAACTTCACGCCTCGGGCCTTGGCGGCCTCGCGCCCGCTCCGGGTGCGGTCGATGATTAGGGAACGCTCG
AACTCGGCAATGCCGGCGAACACGGTCAACACCATGCGGCCGGCCGGCGTGGTGGTGTCGGCCCACGGCT
CTGCCAGGCTACGCAGGCCCGCGCCGGCCTCCTGGATGCGCTCGGCAATGTCCAGTAGGTCGCGGGTGCT
GCGGGCCAGGCGGTCTAGCCTGGTCACTGTCACAACGTCGCCAGGGCGTAGGTGGTCAAGCATCCTGGCC
AGCTCCGGGCGGTCGCGCCTGGTGCCGGTGATCTTCTCGGAAAACAGCTTGGTGCAGCCGGCCGCGTGCA
GTTCGGCCCGTTGGTTGGTCAAGTCCTGGTCGTCGGTGCTGACGCGGGCATAGCCCAGCAGGCCAGCGGC
GGCGCTCTTGTTCATGGCGTAATGTCTCCGGTTCTAGTCGCAAGTATTCTACTTTATGCGACTAAAACAC
GCGACAAGAAAACGCCAGGAAAAGGGCAGGGCGGCAGCCTGTCGCGTAACTTAGGACTTGTGCGACATGT
CGTTTTCAGAAGACGGCTGCACTGAACGTCAGAAGCCGACTGCACTATAGCAGCGGAGGGGTTGGATCAA
AGTACTTTGATCCCGAGGGGAACCCTGTGGTTGGCATGCACATACAAATGGACGAACGGATAAACCTTTT
CACGCCCTTTTAAATATCCGATTATTCTAATAAACGCTCTTTTCTCTTAGGTTTACCCGCCAATATATCC
TGTCAAACACTGATAGTTTAAACTGAAGGCGGGAAACGACAATCTGATCCAAGCTCAAGCTGCTCTAGCA
TTCGCCATTCAGGCTGCGCAACTGTTGGGAAGGGCGATCGGTGCGGGCCTCTTCGCTATTACGCCAGCTG
GCGAAAGGGGGATGTGCTGCAAGGCGATTAAGTTGGGTAACGCCAGGGTTTTCCCAGTCACGACGTTGTA
AAACGACGGCCAGTGCCAAGCTTCGACTTGCCTTCCGCACAATACATCATTTCTTCTTAGCTTTTTTTCT
TCTTCTTCGTTCATACAGTTTTTTTTTGTTTATCAGCTTACATTTTCTTGAACCGTAGCTTTCGTTTTCT
TCTTTTTAACTTTCCATTCGGAGTTTTTGTATCTTGTTTCATAGTTTGTCCCAGGATTAGAATGATTAGG
CATCGAACCTTCAAGAATTTGATTGAATAAAACATCTTCATTCTTAAGATATGAAGATAATCTTCAAAAG
GCCCCTGGGAATCTGAAAGAAGAGAAGCAGGCCCATTTATATGGGAAAGAACAATAGTATTTCTTATATA
GGCCCATTTAAGTTGAAAACAATCTTCAAAAGTCCCACATCGCTTAGATAAGAAAACGAAGCTGAGTTTA
TATACAGCTAGAGTCGAAGTAGTGATTGGGAGACCAACCCAGTGGACATAAGCCTGTTCGGTTCGTAAGC
TGTAATGCAAGTAGCGTATGCGCTCACGCAACTGGTCCAGAACCTTGACCGAACGCAGCGGTGGTAACGG
CGCAGTGGCGGTTTTCATGGCTTGTTATGACTGTTTTTTTGGGGTACAGTCTATGCCTCGGGCATCCAAG
CAGCAAGCGCGTTACGCCGTGGGTCGATGTTTGATGTTATGGAGCAGCAACGATGTTACGCAGCAGGGCA
GTCGCCCTAAAACAAAGTTAAACATCATGGGGGAAGCGGTGATCGCCGAAGTATCGACTCAACTATCAGA
GGTAGTTGGCGTCATCGAGCGCCATCTCGAACCGACGTTGCTGGCCGTACATTTGTACGGCTCCGCAGTG
GATGGCGGCCTGAAGCCACACAGTGATATTGATTTGCTGGTTACGGTGACCGTAAGGCTTGATGAAACAA
CGCGGCGAGCTTTGATCAACGACCTTTTGGAAACTTCGGCTTCCCCTGGAGAGAGCGAGATTCTCCGCGC
TGTAGAAGTCACCATTGTTGTGCACGACGACATCATTCCGTGGCGTTATCCAGCTAAGCGCGAACTGCAA
TTTGGAGAATGGCAGCGCAATGACATTCTTGCAGGTATCTTCGAGCCAGCCACGATCGACATTGATCTGG
CTATCTTGCTGACAAAAGCAAGAGAACATAGCGTTGCCTTGGTAGGTCCAGCGGCGGAGGAACTCTTTGA
TCCGGTTCCTGAACAGGATCTATTTGAGGCGCTAAATGAAACCTTAACGCTATGGAACTCGCCGCCCGAC
TGGGCTGGCGATGAGCGAAATGTAGTGCTTACGTTGTCCCGCATTTGGTACAGCGCAGTAACCGGCAAAA
TCGCGCCGAAGGATGTCGCTGCCGACTGGGCAATGGAGCGCCTGCCGGCCCAGTATCAGCCCGTCATACT
TGAAGCTAGACAGGCTTATCTTGGACAAGAAGAAGATCGCTTGGCCTCGCGCGCAGATCAGTTGGAAGAA
TTTGTCCACTACGTGAAAGGCGAGATCACCAAGGTAGTCGGCAAATAATGTCTAGCTAGAAATTCGTTCA
AGCCGACGCCGCTTCGCGGCGCGGCTTAACTCAAGCGTTAGATGCACTAAGCACATAATTGCTCACAGCC
AAACTATCAGGTCAAGTCTGCTTTTATTATTTTTAAGCGTGCATAATAAGCCGGTCTCG
